Addgene plasmid #16906: ZP36 Pax2
Depositing lab: Randall Moon. Depositing organization: University of Washington.
Backbone
  Vector backbone: na
  Vector type: Bacterial Expression
Growth in bacteria
  Bacterial resistance: Ampicillin, 100 μg/mL
  Growth temperature: 37°C
  Growth strain: DH5alpha
  Copy number: High Copy
Gene/Insert
  Gene/Insert name: pax2
  Species: D. rerio (zebrafish)
  Entrez Gene: pax2a (a.k.a. PAXZF-B, Pax-2, cb378, noi, pax-b, pax2.1, pax2a1, pax[zf-b], paxb)
  Cloning method: Restriction Enzyme; 5′ cloning site EcoRI (not destroyed)
  Sequencing primers: 5′ na; 3′ SP6
Terms and licenses: Academic/Nonprofit Terms; Industry Terms: Not Available to Industry
Depositor comments: For probe digest with EcoRI, transcribe with SP6 polymerase.
How to cite: ZP36 Pax2 was a gift from Randall Moon (Addgene plasmid # 16906 ; http://n2t.net/addgene:16906 ; RRID:Addgene_16906)
