[The description below was written by a language model from this plasmid's Addgene catalogue record.]
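Description:
ZP36 Pax2 is a bacterial plasmid carrying a zebrafish (Danio rerio) pax2 insert, linked in the record to the pax2a gene, also known as noi, pax2.1 and pax-b. The backbone is not named. The plasmid is catalogued as a bacterial expression vector, is maintained at high copy in standard E. coli cloning strains, and is selected with ampicillin. The record does not name an origin of replication and gives no feature table, so the size of the insert, whether it covers the full coding sequence or only part of the cDNA, and the rest of the vector architecture cannot be determined from it.

The insert was introduced by restriction cloning, with an EcoRI site retained at its 5′ end and an SP6 promoter at the 3′ side, where SP6 also serves as the sequencing primer site. The depositor's comment explains the purpose of this layout: the plasmid is linearised with EcoRI and transcribed with SP6 RNA polymerase to make a probe. Because transcription starts at the 3′ end of the insert and runs off at the 5′ cloning site, the product should be an antisense RNA complementary to pax2 mRNA. Despite its "bacterial expression" label, the construct therefore appears to act mainly as an in vitro transcription template for riboprobes, the kind typically used to detect transcripts by in situ hybridisation in zebrafish embryos. No promoter for protein expression, epitope tag or reporter is recorded.
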