>Addgene plasmid #16906 | ZP36 Pax2 | addgene partial sequence | sequence record 22970 | SP6 5'-ATTTAGGTGACACTATAG-3'
GGCATCTACTAGTGGCGGTCATAGGCAGTGGCAGCAGTGGGAGGCCCGGAGCCCCGGGATGCGGCATTAA
TAACGCGGGGTTGCTGAACCGCCAAGCTTCATTGTAAGTTGTGTACTGCGGGTGAGAATAGGGATTTCCT
GAAAAGTCGCTTCCAGGGACCATTCCAGCAAGTGTAGAGGTGGGGTAGCTGCCCTGCCCAGTAGGGGGAA
CGTGAGGTGGATATCCTGGTAGGGTCGTGCTCGCCATCTCTCGACCTGTCACTACTGGGTAGCTCTGTGA
CACGCTGGAGCCCAAATCTGAGCTGACGCTGGTTGACAGACTGGGCTTGACTTCGTCCAGTCCAGGGTTC
AGTGCTGGTAGCGAGTACTCATTAGCCTGCTCTGGCTTGATGTGTTCTGACGTGGGGAAGACGTCGGGGT
ATGACGGCCGCTCAAACACCCGATCCAGAGCCTCCAGCTGCTGTTGAGTGAAGGCATCAGCCCTCAGGTG
CTTCCGTAAACTCTCCACACTACCCTGAGAATCACTGTTAGGGCCAGAGCCATCTGAACCATCATCATCA
CGTTTTCTCTTTTCGCCGTTGGAGCGAGGGATTCCTAGGATGCCATTAATAGAGTAGGACCCCACGGGGT
CATTGGAAGCGCTTGACACAGGTGGGGAGGCTGTGCTGGGCACTATAGTGTGTCCCGCTGTGGAAAGAGG
TGTTCCTGTGCCGTC
